Addgene plasmid #212002: pKLV2-U6gRNA5(ZNF90_5-3)-PGKpuroBFP-W
Purpose: Express gRNA against ZNF90 with puro and BFP
Depositing lab: Kosuke Yusa. Depositing organization: Kyoto University, Institute for Life and Medical Sciences. Publication: RENGE infers gene regulatory networks using time-series single-cell RNA-seq data with CRISPR perturbations. Ishikawa M, Sugino S, Masuda Y, Tarumoto Y, Seto Y, Taniyama N, Wagai F, Yamauchi Y, Kojima Y, Kiryu H, Yusa K, Eiraku M, Mochizuki A. Commun Biol. 2023 Dec 28;6(1):1290. doi: 10.1038/s42003-023-05594-4. PubMed 38155269.
Backbone
  Vector backbone: pKLV2-U6gRNA5(BbsI)-PGKpuroBFP-W
  Backbone size w/o insert (bp): 8630
  Total vector size (bp): 8650
  Vector type: Mammalian Expression, Lentiviral, CRISPR
  Selectable markers: Puromycin
Growth in bacteria
  Bacterial resistance: Ampicillin, 100 μg/mL
  Growth temperature: 37°C
  Growth strain: NEB Stable
  Copy number: High Copy
Gene/Insert
  Gene/Insert name: sgRNA targeting ZNF90
  gRNA/shRNA sequence: TTATGTACATAAAGGATCG
  Species: H. sapiens (human)
  GenBank ID: NM_007138.2
  Entrez Gene: ZNF90 (a.k.a. HTF9)
  Cloning method: Restriction Enzyme; 5′ cloning site BbsI (destroyed during cloning); 3′ cloning site BbsI (destroyed during cloning)
  Sequencing primers: 5′ AGATAATTAGAATTAATTTGACTG
Terms and licenses: Academic/Nonprofit Terms; Industry Terms: Not Available to Industry
How to cite: pKLV2-U6gRNA5(ZNF90_5-3)-PGKpuroBFP-W was a gift from Kosuke Yusa (Addgene plasmid # 212002 ; http://n2t.net/addgene:212002 ; RRID:Addgene_212002)
