[The description below was written by a language model from this plasmid's Addgene catalogue record and pLannotate feature annotations shown in this document.]
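Description:
pKLV2-U6gRNA5(ZNF90_5-3)-PGKpuroBFP-W is an 8,650 bp HIV-1-based lentiviral transfer plasmid for CRISPR work in mammalian cells. It was made by inserting a single guide RNA spacer against human ZNF90 (also known as HTF9) into the BbsI sites of the pKLV2-U6gRNA5(BbsI)-PGKpuroBFP-W backbone, and both sites were destroyed by the cloning. In bacteria it replicates from a high-copy ColE1/pUC-type origin and is selected with ampicillin through the β-lactamase gene. An f1 origin and leftover lac, T3 and T7 elements from the parental cloning vector are also present.

The viral genome is transcribed from a CMV enhancer/promoter fused to a truncated 5' LTR, an arrangement that typically makes genomic RNA production independent of Tat. It carries the Ψ packaging signal with a gag fragment, the RRE for Rev-dependent nuclear export, and the cPPT/CTS. A truncated 3' LTR followed by a bGH polyadenylation signal closes the genome. Within it, the human U6 RNA polymerase III promoter drives the ZNF90 spacer joined to a Streptococcus pyogenes Cas9 guide scaffold. Downstream, the mouse PGK promoter expresses puromycin N-acetyltransferase followed by TagBFP, with a WPRE to enhance transcript expression. The feature table does not annotate the linker joining the two coding sequences.

No Cas9 is encoded, so the nuclease must be supplied separately in the target cells. Transduced cells can be enriched with puromycin or tracked by blue fluorescence. The associated publication concerns inferring gene regulatory networks from time-series single-cell RNA-seq data with CRISPR perturbations, consistent with use of this guide to perturb ZNF90.
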