Features (pLannotate 1.2.2; 28 found; start..end, strand, type, name):
    242..441     +  promoter       CMV promoter: human cytomegalovirus (CMV) immediate early promoter
    459..639     +  LTR            5' LTR (truncated): truncated 5' long terminal repeat (LTR) from HIV-1
    686..811     +  misc_feature   HIV-1 Ψ: packaging signal of human immunodeficiency virus type 1
    795..1133    +  CDS            HIV-1 gag (fragment): gag protein from human immunodeficiency virus 1; gag
   1310..1543    +  misc_feature   RRE: The Rev response element (RRE) of HIV-1 allows for Rev-dependent mRNA export from the nucleus to the cytoplasm.
   1920..2020    +  CDS            Rev (fragment): human immunodeficiency virus 1 (HIV-1) Rev protein; rev; enhances nuclear export of unspliced and incompletely spliced viral mRNAs
   2070..2187    +  misc_feature   cPPT/CTS: central polypurine tract and central termination sequence of HIV-1
   2262..2502    +  promoter       U6 promoter: RNA polymerase III promoter for human U6 snRNA
   2549..2616    +  misc_RNA       tracrRNA (fragment): trans-activating CRISPR RNA for the Streptococcus pyogenes CRISPR/Cas9 system
   2639..3138    +  promoter       PGK promoter: mouse phosphoglycerate kinase 1 promoter
   3178..3774    +  CDS            PuroR (fragment): puromycin N-acetyltransferase; pac from Streptomyces; confers resistance to puromycin
   3847..4545    +  CDS            TagBFP: TagBFP is a basic (constitutively fluorescent) blue fluorescent protein published in 2008, derived from Entacmaea quadricolor. It is reported to be a very rapidly-maturing monomer with very low acid sensitivity.
   4557..5143    +  misc_feature   WPRE: woodchuck hepatitis virus posttranscriptional regulatory element
   5137..5283    +  CDS            nef (fragment): NEF_HV1LA - Experimental evidence at protein level: Swiss-Prot protein existence level 1. Extracellular Nef protein targets CD4(+) T-lymphocytes for apoptosis by interacting with CXCR4 surface receptors. From Human immunodeficiency virus type 1 group M subtype B (isolate Lai) (HIV-1).
   5291..5469    +  LTR            5' LTR (truncated): truncated 5' long terminal repeat (LTR) from HIV-1
   5495..5606    +  polyA_signal   bGH poly(A) signal: bovine growth hormone polyadenylation signal
   5745..5763    -  promoter       T3 promoter: promoter for bacteriophage T3 RNA polymerase
   5808..5824    -  protein_bind   lac operator: The lac repressor binds to the lac operator to inhibit transcription in E. coli. This inhibition can be relieved by adding lactose or isopropyl-β-D-thiogalactopyranoside (IPTG). lac repressor encoded by lacI
   5832..5862    -  promoter       lac promoter: promoter for the E. coli lac operon
   5877..5898    -  protein_bind   CAP binding site: CAP binding activates transcription in the presence of cAMP. E. coli catabolite activator protein
   5911..6003    -  CDS            lacI (fragment): lac repressor; lacI; The lac repressor binds to the lac operator to inhibit transcription in E. coli. This inhibition can be relieved by adding lactose or isopropyl-β-D-thiogalactopyranoside (IPTG).
   6186..6774    -  rep_origin     ori: high-copy-number ColE1/pMB1/pBR322/pUC origin of replication
   6945..7805    -  CDS            AmpR: β-lactamase; bla; confers resistance to ampicillin, carbenicillin, and related antibiotics
   7806..7910    -  promoter       AmpR promoter: bla
   7963..8391    -  rep_origin     f1 ori (sequence partly withheld): f1 bacteriophage origin of replication; arrow indicates direction of (+) strand synthesis
   8396..8551    -  CDS            lacZα (fragment): LacZα fragment of β-galactosidase; lacZ fragment
   8559..8577    +  promoter       T7 promoter: promoter for bacteriophage T7 RNA polymerase
   8591..241     +  enhancer       CMV enhancer (across the origin): human cytomegalovirus immediate early enhancer
>Addgene plasmid #212002 | pKLV2-U6gRNA5(ZNF90_5-3)-PGKpuroBFP-W | addgene full sequence | sequence record 420030 | Addgene NGS Result
GTCAATAATGACGTATGTTCCCATAGTAACGCCAATAGGGACTTTCCATTGACGTCAATGGGTGGAGTAT
TTACGGTAAACTGCCCACTTGGCAGTACATCAAGTGTATCATATGCCAAGTACGCCCCCTATTGACGTCA
ATGACGGTAAATGGCCCGCCTGGCATTATGCCCAGTACATGACCTTATGGGACTTTCCTACTTGGCAGTA
CATCTACGTATTAGTCATCGCTATTACCATGGTGATGCGGTTTTGGCAGTACATCAATGGGCGTGGATAG
CGGTTTGACTCACGGGGATTTCCAAGTCTCCACCCCATTGACGTCAATGGGAGTTTGTTTTGGCACCAAA
ATCAACGGGACTTTCCAAAATGTCGTAACAACTCCGCCCCATTGACGCAAATGGGCGGTAGGCGTGTACG
GTGGGAGGTCTATATAAGCAGCGCGTTTTGCCTGTACTGGGTCTCTCTGGTTAGACCAGATCTGAGCCTG
GGAGCTCTCTGGCTAACTAGGGAACCCACTGCTTAAGCCTCAATAAAGCTTGCCTTGAGTGCTTCAAGTA
GTGTGTGCCCGTCTGTTGTGTGACTCTGGTAACTAGAGATCCCTCAGACCCTTTTAGTCAGTGTGGAAAA
TCTCTAGCAGTGGCGCCCGAACAGGGACTTGAAAGCGAAAGGGAAACCAGAGGAGCTCTCTCGACGCAGG
ACTCGGCTTGCTGAAGCGCGCACGGCAAGAGGCGAGGGGCGGCGACTGGTGAGTACGCCAAAAATTTTGA
CTAGCGGAGGCTAGAAGGAGAGAGATGGGTGCGAGAGCGTCAGTATTAAGCGGGGGAGAATTAGATCGCG
ATGGGAAAAAATTCGGTTAAGGCCAGGGGGAAAGAAAAAATATAAATTAAAACATATAGTATGGGCAAGC
AGGGAGCTAGAACGATTCGCAGTTAATCCTGGCCTGTTAGAAACATCAGAAGGCTGTAGACAAATACTGG
GACAGCTACAACCATCCCTTCAGACAGGATCAGAAGAACTTAGATCATTATATAATACAGTAGCAACCCT
CTATTGTGTGCATCAAAGGATAGAGATAAAAGACACCAAGGAAGCTTTAGACAAGATAGAGGAAGAGCAA
AACAAAAGTAAGACCACCGCACAGCAAGCGGCCGGCCGCGCTGATCTTCAGACCTGGAGGAGGAGATATG
AGGGACAATTGGAGAAGTGAATTATATAAATATAAAGTAGTAAAAATTGAACCATTAGGAGTAGCACCCA
CCAAGGCAAAGAGAAGAGTGGTGCAGAGAGAAAAAAGAGCAGTGGGAATAGGAGCTTTGTTCCTTGGGTT
CTTGGGAGCAGCAGGAAGCACTATGGGCGCAGCGTCAATGACGCTGACGGTACAGGCCAGACAATTATTG
TCTGGTATAGTGCAGCAGCAGAACAATTTGCTGAGGGCTATTGAGGCGCAACAGCATCTGTTGCAACTCA
CAGTCTGGGGCATCAAGCAGCTCCAGGCAAGAATCCTGGCTGTGGAAAGATACCTAAAGGATCAACAGCT
CCTGGGGATTTGGGGTTGCTCTGGAAAACTCATTTGCACCACTGCTGTGCCTTGGAATGCTAGTTGGAGT
AATAAATCTCTGGAACAGATTTGGAATCACACGACCTGGATGGAGTGGGACAGAGAAATTAACAATTACA
CAAGCTTAATACACTCCTTAATTGAAGAATCGCAAAACCAGCAAGAAAAGAATGAACAAGAATTATTGGA
ATTAGATAAATGGGCAAGTTTGTGGAATTGGTTTAACATAACAAATTGGCTGTGGTATATAAAATTATTC
ATAATGATAGTAGGAGGCTTGGTAGGTTTAAGAATAGTTTTTGCTGTACTTTCTATAGTGAATAGAGTTA
GGCAGGGATATTCACCATTATCGTTTCAGACCCACCTCCCAACCCCGAGGGGACCCGACAGGCCCGAAGG
AATAGAAGAAGAAGGTGGAGAGAGAGACAGAGACAGATCCATTCGATTAGTGAACGGATCGGCACTGCGT
GCGCCAATTCTGCAGACAAATGGCAGTATTCATCCACAATTTTAAAAGAAAAGGGGGGATTGGGGGGTAC
AGTGCAGGGGAAAGAATAGTAGACATAATAGCAACAGACATACAAACTAAAGAATTACAAAAACAAATTA
CAAAAATTCAAAATTTTCGGGTTTATTACAGGGACAGCAGAGATCCAGTTTGGTTAGTACCGGGCCCTAC
GCGTCCAAGGTCGGGCAGGAAGAGGGCCTATTTCCCATGATTCCTTCATATTTGCATATACGATACAAGG
CTGTTAGAGAGATAATTAGAATTAATTTGACTGTAAACACAAAGATATTAGTACAAAATACGTGACGTAG
AAAGTAATAATTTCTTGGGTAGTTTGCAGTTTTAAAATTATGTTTTAAAATGGACTATCATATGCTTACC
GTAACTTGAAAGTATTTCGATTTCTTGGCTTTATATATCTTGTGGAAAGGACGAAACACCGTTATGTACA
TAAAGGATCGGTTTAAGAGCTATGCTGGAAACAGCATAGCAAGTTTAAATAAGGCTAGTCCGTTATCAAC
TTGAAAAAGTGGCACCGAGTCGGTGCTTTTTTTGGATCCAATTCTACCGGGTAGGGGAGGCGCTTTTCCC
AAGGCAGTCTGGAGCATGCGCTTTAGCAGCCCCGCTGGGCACTTGGCGCTACACAAGTGGCCTCTGGCCT
CGCACACATTCCACATCCACCGGTAGGCGCCAACCGGCTCCGTTCTTTGGTGGCCCCTTCGCGCCACCTT
CTACTCCTCCCCTAGTCAGGAAGTTCCCCCCCGCCCCGCAGCTCGCGTCGTGCAGGACGTGACAAATGGA
AGTAGCACGTCTCACTAGTCTCGTGCAGATGGACAGCACCGCTGAGCAATGGAAGCGGGTAGGCCTTTGG
GGCAGCGGCCAATAGCAGCTTTGCTCCTTCGCTTTCTGGGCTCAGAGGCTGGGAAGGGGTGGGTCCGGGG
GCGGGCTCAGGGGCGGGCTCAGGGGCGGGGCGGGCGCCCGAAGGTCCTCCGGAGGCCCGGCATTCTGCAC
GCTTCAAAAGCGCACGTCTGCCGCGCTGTTCTCCTCTTCCTCATCTCCGGGCCTTTCGACCTGCATCCAT
CTAGATCTCGAGCAGCTGAAGCTTACCATGACCGAGTACAAGCCCACGGTGCGCCTCGCCACCCGCGACG
ACGTCCCCAGGGCCGTACGCACCCTCGCCGCCGCGTTCGCCGACTACCCCGCCACGCGCCACACCGTCGA
TCCGGACCGCCACATCGAGCGGGTCACCGAGCTGCAAGAACTCTTCCTCACGCGCGTCGGGCTCGACATC
GGCAAGGTGTGGGTCGCGGACGACGGCGCCGCGGTGGCGGTCTGGACCACGCCGGAGAGCGTCGAAGCGG
GGGCGGTGTTCGCCGAGATCGGCCCGCGCATGGCCGAGTTGAGCGGTTCCCGGCTGGCCGCGCAGCAACA
GATGGAAGGCCTCCTGGCGCCGCACCGGCCCAAGGAGCCCGCGTGGTTCCTGGCCACCGTCGGCGTCTCG
CCCGACCACCAGGGCAAGGGTCTGGGCAGCGCCGTCGTGCTCCCCGGAGTGGAGGCGGCCGAGCGCGCCG
GGGTGCCCGCCTTCCTGGAGACCTCCGCGCCCCGCAACCTCCCCTTCTACGAGCGGCTCGGCTTCACCGT
CACCGCCGACGTCGAGGTGCCCGAAGGACCGCGCACCTGGTGCATGACCCGCAAGCCCGGTGCCGGCGGC
GGGTCCGGAGGAGAGGGCAGAGGAAGTCTCCTAACATGCGGTGACGTGGAGGAGAATCCTGGCCCAATGA
GCGAGCTGATTAAGGAGAACATGCACATGAAGCTGTACATGGAGGGCACCGTGGACAACCATCACTTCAA
GTGCACATCCGAGGGCGAAGGCAAGCCCTACGAGGGCACCCAGACCATGAGAATCAAGGTGGTCGAGGGC
GGCCCTCTCCCCTTCGCCTTCGACATCCTGGCTACTAGCTTCCTCTACGGCAGCAAGACCTTCATCAACC
ACACCCAGGGCATCCCCGACTTCTTCAAGCAGTCCTTCCCTGAGGGCTTCACATGGGAGAGAGTCACCAC
ATACGAGGACGGGGGCGTGCTGACCGCTACCCAGGACACCAGCCTCCAGGACGGCTGCCTCATCTACAAC
GTCAAGATCAGAGGGGTGAACTTCACATCCAACGGCCCTGTGATGCAGAAGAAAACACTCGGCTGGGAGG
CCTTCACCGAGACGCTGTACCCCGCTGACGGCGGCCTGGAAGGCAGAAACGACATGGCCCTGAAGCTCGT
GGGCGGGAGCCATCTGATCGCAAACATCAAGACCACATATAGATCCAAGAAACCCGCTAAGAACCTCAAG
ATGCCTGGCGTCTACTATGTGGACTACAGACTGGAAAGAATCAAGGAGGCCAACAACGAGACCTACGTCG
AGCAGCACGAGGTGGCAGTGGCCAGATACTGCGACCTCCCTAGCAAACTGGGGCACAAGCTTAATTGAGC
GGCCGCTCAACCTCTGGATTACAAAATTTGTGAAAGATTGACTGGTATTCTTAACTATGTTGCTCCTTTT
ACGCTATGTGGATACGCTGCTTTAATGCCTTTGTATCATGCTATTGCTTCCCGTATGGCTTTCATTTTCT
CCTCCTTGTATAAATCCTGGTTGCTGTCTCTTTATGAGGAGTTGTGGCCCGTTGTCAGGCAACGTGGCGT
GGTGTGCACTGTGTTTGCTGACGCAACCCCCACTGGTTGGGGCATTGCCACCACCTGTCAGCTCCTTTCC
GGGACTTTCGCTTTCCCCCTCCCTATTGCCACGGCGGAACTCATCGCCGCCTGCCTTGCCCGCTGCTGGA
CAGGGGCTCGGCTGTTGGGCACTGACAATTCCGTGGTGTTGTCGGGGAAATCATCGTCCTTTCCTTGGCT
GCTCGCCTGTGTTGCCACCTGGATTCTGCGCGGGACGTCCTTCTGCTACGTCCCTTCGGCCCTCAATCCA
GCGGACCTTCCTTCCCGCGGCCTGCTGCCGGCTCTGCGGCCTCTTCCGCGTCTACGCCTTCGCCCTCAGA
CGAGTCGGATCTCCCTTTGGGCCGCCTCCCCGCAGGTACCTTTAAGACCAATGACTTACAAGGCAGCTGT
AGATCTTAGCCACTTTTTAAAAGAAAAGGGGGGACTGGAAGGGCTAATTCACTCCCAAAGAAGTCAAGAT
CTGCTTTTTGCCTGTACTGGGTCTCTCTGGTTAGACCAGAGTCTCTCTGGTTAGACCAGATCTGAGCCTG
GGAGCTCTCTGGCTAACTAGGGAACCCACTGCTTAAGCCTCAATAAAGCTTGCCTTGAGTGCTTCAAGTA
GTGTGTGCCCGTCTGTTGTGTGACTCTGGTAACTAGAGATCCCTCAGACCCTTTTAGTCAGTGTGGAAAA
TCTCTAGCAGTTTAAACCCGCTGATCAGCCTCGACTGTGCCTTCTAGTTGCCAGCCATCTGTTGTTTGCC
CCTCCCCCGTGCCTTCCTTGACCCTGGAAGGTGCCACTCCCACTGTCCTTTCCTAATAAAATGAGGAAAT
TGCATCGCATTGTCTGAGTAGGTGTCATTCTATTCTGGGGGGTGGGGTGGGGCAGGACAGCAAGGGGGAG
GATTGGGAAGTCAATAGCAGGCATGCTGGGGATGCGGTGGGCTCTATGGGCGGCCGTTAATTAAGCTTTT
GTTCCCTTTAGTGAGGGTTAATTGCGCGCTTGGCGTAATCATGGTCATAGCTGTTTCCTGTGTGAAATTG
TTATCCGCTCACAATTCCACACAACATACGAGCCGGGAGCATAAAGTGTAAAGCCTGGGGTGCCTAATGA
GTGAGCTAACTCACATTAATTGCGTTGCGCTCACTGCCCGCTTTCCAGTCGGGAAACCTGTCGTGCCAGC
TGCATTAATGAATCGGCCAACGCGCGGGGAGAGGCGGTTTGCGTATTGGGCGCTCTTCCGCTTCCTCGCT
CACTGACTCGCTGCGCTCGGTCGTTCGGCTGCGGCGAGCGGTATCAGCTCACTCAAAGGCGGTAATACGG
TTATCCACAGAATCAGGGGATAACGCAGGAAAGAACATGTGAGCAAAAGGCCAGCAAAAGGCCAGGAACC
GTAAAAAGGCCGCGTTGCTGGCGTTTTTCCATAGGCTCCGCCCCCCTGACGAGCATCACAAAAATCGACG
CTCAAGTCAGAGGTGGCGAAACCCGACAGGACTATAAAGATACCAGGCGTTTCCCCCTGGAAGCTCCCTC
GTGCGCTCTCCTGTTCCGACCCTGCCGCTTACCGGATACCTGTCCGCCTTTCTCCCTTCGGGAAGCGTGG
CGCTTTCTCATAGCTCACGCTGTAGGTATCTCAGTTCGGTGTAGGTCGTTCGCTCCAAGCTGGGCTGTGT
GCACGAACCCCCCGTTCAGCCCGACCGCTGCGCCTTATCCGGTAACTATCGTCTTGAGTCCAACCCGGTA
AGACACGACTTATCGCCACTGGCAGCAGCCACTGGTAACAGGATTAGCAGAGCGAGGTATGTAGGCGGTG
CTACAGAGTTCTTGAAGTGGTGGCCTAACTACGGCTACACTAGAAGAACAGTATTTGGTATCTGCGCTCT
GCTGAAGCCAGTTACCTTCGGAAAAAGAGTTGGTAGCTCTTGATCCGGCAAACAAACCACCGCTGGTAGC
GGTGGTTTTTTTGTTTGCAAGCAGCAGATTACGCGCAGAAAAAAAGGATCTCAAGAAGATCCTTTGATCT
TTTCTACGGGGTCTGACGCTCAGTGGAACGAAAACTCACGTTAAGGGATTTTGGTCATGAGATTATCAAA
AAGGATCTTCACCTAGATCCTTTTAAATTAAAAATGAAGTTTTAAATCAATCTAAAGTATATATGAGTAA
ACTTGGTCTGACAGTTACCAATGCTTAATCAGTGAGGCACCTATCTCAGCGATCTGTCTATTTCGTTCAT
CCATAGTTGCCTGACTCCCCGTCGTGTAGATAACTACGATACGGGAGGGCTTACCATCTGGCCCCAGTGC
TGCAATGATACCGCGAGACCCACGCTCACCGGCTCCAGATTTATCAGCAATAAACCAGCCAGCCGGAAGG
GCCGAGCGCAGAAGTGGTCCTGCAACTTTATCCGCCTCCATCCAGTCTATTAATTGTTGCCGGGAAGCTA
GAGTAAGTAGTTCGCCAGTTAATAGTTTGCGCAACGTTGTTGCCATTGCTACAGGCATCGTGGTGTCACG
CTCGTCGTTTGGTATGGCTTCATTCAGCTCCGGTTCCCAACGATCAAGGCGAGTTACATGATCCCCCATG
TTGTGCAAAAAAGCGGTTAGCTCCTTCGGTCCTCCGATCGTTGTCAGAAGTAAGTTGGCCGCAGTGTTAT
CACTCATGGTTATGGCAGCACTGCATAATTCTCTTACTGTCATGCCATCCGTAAGATGCTTTTCTGTGAC
TGGTGAGTACTCAACCAAGTCATTCTGAGAATAGTGTATGCGGCGACCGAGTTGCTCTTGCCCGGCGTCA
ATACGGGATAATACCGCGCCACATAGCAGAACTTTAAAAGTGCTCATCATTGGAAAACGTTCTTCGGGGC
GAAAACTCTCAAGGATCTTACCGCTGTTGAGATCCAGTTCGATGTAACCCACTCGTGCACCCAACTGATC
TTCAGCATCTTTTACTTTCACCAGCGTTTCTGGGTGAGCAAAAACAGGAAGGCAAAATGCCGCAAAAAAG
GGAATAAGGGCGACACGGAAATGTTGAATACTCATACTCTTCCTTTTTCAATATTATTGAAGCATTTATC
AGGGTTATTGTCTCATGAGCGGATACATATTTGAATGTATTTAGAAAAATAAACAAATAGGGGTTCCGCG
CACATTTCCCCGAAAAGTGCCACCTAAATTGTAAGCGTTAATATTTTGTTAAAATTCGCGTTAAATTTTT
GTTAAATCAGCTCATTTTTTAACCAATAGGCCGAAATCGGCAAAATCCCTTATAAATCAAAAGAATAGAC
CGAGATAGGGT
[37 nt withheld, positions 8062-8098]
AAAGAACGTGGACTCCAACGTCAAAGG
[49 nt withheld, positions 8126-8174]
T
[91 nt withheld, positions 8176-8266]
G
[124 nt withheld, positions 8268-8391]
CCCATTCGCCATTCAGGCTGCGCAACTGTTGGGAAGGGCGATCGGTGCGGGCCTCTTCGCTATTACGCCA
GCTGGCGAAAGGGGGATGTGCTGCAAGGCGATTAAGTTGGGTAACGCCAGGGTTTTCCCAGTCACGACGT
TGTAAAACGACGGCCAGTGAGCGCGCGTAATACGACTCACTATAGGGCGAATTGACTAGTACATAACTTA
CGGTAAATGGCCCGCCTGGCTGACCGCCCAACGACCCCCGCCCATTGAC
